>Addgene plasmid #98915 | pXY027 | addgene full sequence | sequence record 190383 | Addgene NGS Result
AAGAGGCCCGCACCGATCGCCCTTCCCAACAGTTGCCTAAGAAACCATTATTATCATGACATTAACCTAT
AAAAATAGGCGTATCACGAGGCCCTTTCGTCTTCACCTCGAGAAATCATAAAAAATTTATTTGCTTTGTG
AGCGGATAACAATTATAATAGATTCAATTGTGAGCGGATAACAATTTCACACAGAATTCATTAAAGAGGA
GAAATTAACTACTAGTATGTTTGAACCAATGGAACTTACCAATGACGCGGTGATTAAAGTCATCGGCGTC
GGCGGCGGCGGCGGTAATGCTGTTGAACACATGGTGCGCGAGCGCATTGAAGGTGTTGAATTCTTCGCGG
TAAATACCGATGCACAAGCGCTGCGTAAAACAGCGGTTGGACAGACGATTCAAATCGGTAGCGGTATCAC
CAAAGGACTGGGCGCTGGCGCTAATCCAGAAGTTGGCCGCAATGCGGCTGATGAGGATCGCGATGCATTG
CGTGCGGCGCTGGAAGGTGCAGACATGGTCTTTATTGCTGCGGGTATGGGTGGTGGTACCGGTACAGGTG
CAGCACCAGTCGTCGCTGAAGTGGCAAAAGATTTGGGTATCCTGACCGTTGCTGTCGTCACTAAGCCTTT
CAACTTTGAAGGCAAGAAGCGTATGGCATTCGCGGAGCAGGGGATCACTGAACTGTCCAAGCATGTGGAC
TCTCTGATCACTATCCCGAACGACAAACTGCTGAAAGTTCTGGGCCGCGGTATCTCCCTGCTGGATGCGT
TTGGCGCAGCGAACGATGTACTGAAAGGCGCTGTGCAAGGTATCGCTGAACTGATTACTCGTCCGGGTTT
GATGAACGTGGACTTTGCAGACGTACGCACCGTAATGTCTGAGATGGGCTACGCAATGATGGGTTCTGGC
GTGGCGAGCGGTGAAGACCGTGCGGAAGAAGCTGCTGAAATGGCTATCTCTTCTCCGCTGCTGGAAGATA
TCGACCTGTCTGGCGCGCGCGGCGTGCTGGTTAACATCACGGCGGGCTTCGATCTGCGTCTGGATGAGTT
CGAAACGGTAGGTAACACCATCCGTGCATTTGCTTCCGACAACGCGACTGTGGTTATCGGTACTTCTCTT
GACCCGGATATGAATGACGAGCTGCGCGTAACCGTTGTTGCGACAGGTATCGGCATGGACAAACGTCCTG
AAATCACTCTGGTGACCAATAAGCAGGTTCAGCAGCCAGTGATGGATCGCTACCAGCAGCATGGGATGGC
TCCGCTGACCCAGGAGCAGAAGCCGGTTGCTAAAGTCGTGAATGACAATGCGCCGCAAACTGCGAAAGAG
CCGGATTATCTGGATATCCCAGCATTCCTGCGTAAGCAAGCTGATGGCCTATGCGGCCGCAGTAAAGGAG
AAGAACTTTTCACTGGAGTTGTCCCAATTCTTGTTGAATTAGATGGTGATGTTAATGGGCACAAATTTTC
TGTCAGTGGAGAGGGTGAAGGTGATGCAACATACGGAAAACTTACCCTTAAATTTATTTGCACTACTGGA
AAACTACCTGTTCCATGGCCAACACTTGTCACTACTCTGACGTATGGTGTTCAATGCTTTTCCCGTTATC
CGGATCATATGAAACGGTATGACTTTTTCAAGAGTGCCATGCCCGAAGGTTATGTACAGGAACGCACTAT
ATCTTTCAAAGATGACGGGAACTACAAGACGCGTGCTGAAGTCAAGTTTGAAGGTGATACCCTTGTTAAT
CGTATCGAGTTAAAAGGTATTGATTTTAAAGAAGATGGAAACATTCTCGGACACAAACTCGAGTACAACT
ATAACTCACACAATGTATACATCACGGCAGACAAACAAAAGAATGGAATCAAAGCTAACTTCAAAATTCG
CCACAACATTGAAGATGGATCCGTTCAACTAGCAGACCATTATCAACAAAATACTCCAATTGGCGATGGC
CCTGTCCTTTTACCAGACAACCATTACCTGTCGACACAATCTGCCCTTTTGAAAGATCCCAACGAAAAGC
GTGACCACATGGTCCTTCTTGAGTTTGTAACTGCTGCTGGGATTACACATGGCATGGATGAACTATACAA
ATAAGCGGCCGCTAAGGGTCGACCTGCAGCCAAGCTTAATTAGCTGAGCTTGGACTCCTGTTGATAGATC
CAGTAATGACCTCAGAACTCCATCTGGATTTGTTCAGAACGCTCGGTTGCCGCCGGGCGTTTTTTATTGG
TGAGAATCCAAGCTAGGGGAATTCATCGTGACTGACTGACGATCTGCCTCGCGCGTTTCGGTGATGACGG
TGAAAACCTCTGACACATGCAGCTCCCGGAGACGGTCACAGCTTGTCTGTAAGCGGATGCCGGGAGCAGA
CAAGCCCGTCAGGGCGCGTCAGCGGGTGTTGGCGGGTGTCGGGGCGCAGCCATGACCCGGTCACGTAGCG
ATAGCGGAGTGTATAATTCTTGAAGACGAAAGGGCCTCGTGATACGCCTATTTTTATAGGTTAATGTCAT
GATAATAATGGTTTCTTAGGATCCGGGATGTCCGGCGGTGCTTTTGCCGTTACGCACCACCCCGTCAGTA
GCTGAACAGGAGGGACAGCTGATAGAAACAGAAGCCACTGGAGCACCTCAAAAACACCATCATACACTAA
ATCAGTAAGTTGGCAGCATCACCCGACGCACTTTGCGCCGAATAAATACCTGTGACGGAAGATCACTTCG
CAGAATAAATAAATCCTGGTGTCCCTGTTGATACCGGGAAGCCCTGGGCCAACTTTTGGCGAAAATGAGA
CGTTGATCGGCACGTAAGAGGTTCCAACTTTCACCATAATGAAATAAGATCACTACCGGGCGTATTTTTT
GAGTTATCGAGATTTTCAGGAGCTAAGGAAGCTAAAATGGAGAAAAAAATCACTGGATATACCACCGTTG
ATATATCCCAATGGCATCGTAAAGAACATTTTGAGGCATTTCAGTCAGTTGCTCAATGTACCTATAACCA
GACCGTTCAGCTGGATATTACGGCCTTTTTAAAGACCGTAAAGAAAAATAAGCACAAGTTTTATCCGGCC
TTTATTCACATTCTTGCCCGCCTGATGAATGCTCATCCGGAATTCCGTATGGCAATGAAAGACGGTGAGC
TGGTGATATGGGATAGTGTTCACCCTTGTTACACCGTTTTCCATGAGCAAACTGAAACGTTTTCATCGCT
CTGGAGTGAATACCACGACGATTTCCGGCAGTTTCTACACATATATTCGCAAGATGTGGCGTGTTACGGT
GAAAACCTGGCCTATTTCCCTAAAGGGTTTATTGAGAATATGTTTTTCGTCTCAGCCAATCCCTGGGTGA
GTTTCACCAGTTTTGATTTAAACGTGGCCAATATGGACAACTTCTTCGCCCCCGTTTTCACCATGGGCAA
ATATTATACGCAAGGCGACAAGGTGCTGATGCCGCTGGCGATTCAGGTTCATCATGCCGTTTGTGATGGC
TTCCATGTCGGCAGAATGCTTAATGAATTACAACAGTACTGCGATGAGTGGCAGGGCGGGGCGTAATTTT
TTTAAGGCAGTTATTGGTGCCCTTAAACGCCTGGTTGCTACGCCTGAATAAGTGATAATAAGCGGATGAA
TGGCAGAAATTCGAAAGCAAATTCGACCCGGTCGTCGGTTCAGGGCAGGGTCGTTAAATAGCCGCTTATG
TCTATTGCTGGTTTACCGGTTTATTGACTACCGGAAGCAGTGTGACCGTGTGCTTCTCAAATGCCTGAGG
CCAGTTTGCTCAGGCTCTCCCCGTGGAGGTAATAATTGACGTTATGATCATTTATTCTGCCTCCCAGAGC
CTGATAAAAACGGTTACCGGATCGAGTCAGGCAACTATGGATGAACGAAATAGACAGATCGCTTAGATAG
GTGCCTCACTGATTAAGCATTGGTAACTGTCAGACCAAGTTTACTCATATATACTTTAGATTGATTTAAA
ACTTCATTTTTAATTTAAAAGGATCTAGGTGAAGATCCTTTTTGATAATCTCATGACCAAAATCCCTTAA
CGTGAGTTTTCGTTCCACTGAGCGTCAGACCCCGTAGAAAAGATCAAAGGATCTTCTTGAGATCCTTTTT
TTCTGCGCGTAATCTGCTGCTTGCAAACAAAAAAACCACCGCTACCAGCGGTGGTTTGTTTGCCGGATCA
AGAGCTACCAACTCTTTTTCCGAAGGTAACTGGCTTCAGCAGAGCGCAGATACCAAATACTGTCCTTCTA
GTGTAGCCGTAGTTAGGCCACCACTTCAAGAACTCTGTAGCACCGCCTACATACCTCGCTCTGCTAATCC
TGTTACCAGTGGCTGCTGCCAGTGGCGATAAGTCGTGTCTTACCGGGTTGGACTCAAGACGATAGTTACC
GGATAAGGCGCAGCGGTCGGACTGAACGGGGGGTTCGTGCACACAGCCCAGCTTGGAGCGAACGACCTAC
ACCGAACTGAGATACCTACAGCGTGAGCTATGAGAAAGCGCCACGCTTCCCGAAGGGAGAAAGGCGGACA
GGTATCCGGTAAGCGGCAGGGTCGGAACAGGAGAGCGCACGAGGGAGCTTCCAGGGGGAAACGCCTGGTA
TCTTTATAGTCCTGTCGGGTTTCGCCACCTCTGACTTGAGCGTCGATTTTTGTGATGCTCGTCAGGGGGG
CGGAGCCTATGGAAAAACGCCAGCAACGCGGCCTTTTTACGGTTCCTGGCCTTTTGCTGGCCTTTTGCTC
ACATGTTCTTTCCTGCGTTATCCCCTGATTCTGTGGATAACCGTATTACCGCCTTTGAGTGAGCTGATAC
CGCTCGCCGCAGCCGAACGACCGAGCGCAGCGAGTCAGTGAGCGAGGAAGCGGAAGAGCGCCTGATGCGG
TATTTTCTCCTTACGCATCTGTGCGGTATTTCACACCGCATAAATTCCGACACCATCGAATGGCGCAAAA
CCTTTCGCGGTATGGCATGATAGCGCCCGGAAGAGAGTCAATTCAGGGTGGTGAATGTGAAACCAGTAAC
GTTATACGATGTCGCAGAGTATGCCGGTGTCTCTTATCAGACCGTTTCCCGCGTGGTGAACCAGGCCAGC
CACGTTTCTGCGAAAACGCGGGAAAAAGTGGAAGCGGCGATGGCGGAGCTGAATTACATTCCCAACCGCG
TGGCACAACAACTGGCGGGCAAACAGTCGTTGCTGATTGGCGTTGCCACCTCCAGTCTGGCCCTGCACGC
GCCGTCGCAAATTGTCGCGGCGATTAAATCTCGCGCCGATCAACTGGGTGCCAGCGTGGTGGTGTCGATG
GTAGAACGAAGCGGCGTCGAAGCCTGTAAAGCGGCGGTGCACAATCTTCTCGCGCAACGCGTCAGTGGGC
TGATCATTAACTATCCGCTGGATGACCAGGATGCCATTGCTGTGGAAGCTGCCTGCACTAATGTTCCGGC
GTTATTTCTTGATGTCTCTGACCAGACACCCATCAACAGTATTATTTTCTCCCATGAAGACGGTACGCGA
CTGGGCGTGGAGCATCTGGTCGCATTGGGTCACCAGCAAATCGCGCTGTTAGCGGGCCCATTAAGTTCTG
TCTCGGCGCGTCTGCGTCTGGCTGGCTGGCATAAATATCTCACTCGCAATCAAATTCAGCCGATAGCGGA
ACGGGAAGGCGACTGGAGTGCCATGTCCGGTTTTCAACAAACCATGCAAATGCTGAATGAGGGCATCGTT
CCCACTGCGATGCTGGTTGCCAACGATCAGATGGCGCTGGGCGCAATGCGCGCCATTACCGAGTCCGGGC
TGCGCGTTGGTGCGGATATCTCGGTAGTGGGATACGACGATACCGAAGACAGCTCATGTTATATCCCGCC
GTTAACCACCATCAAACAGGATTTTCGCCTGCTGGGGCAAACCAGCGTGGACCGCTTGCTGCAACTCTCT
CAGGGCCAGGCGGTGAAGGGCAATCAGCTGTTGCCCGTCTCACTGGTGAAAAGAAAAACCACCCTGGCGC
CCAATACGCAAACCGCCTCTCCCCGCGCGTTGGCCGATTCATTAATGCAGCTGGCACGACAGGTTTCCCG
ACTGGAAAGCGGGCAGTGAGCGCAACGCAACTAATGTAAGTTAGCTCACTCATTAGGCACCCCAGGCTTT
ACACTTTATGCTTCCGGCTCGTATGTTGTGTGGAATTGTGAGCGGATAACAATTTCACACAGGAAACAGC
TATGACCATGATTACGGATTCACTGGCCGTCGTTTTACAACGTCGTGACTGGGAAAACCCTGGCGTTACC
CAACTTAATCGCCTTGCAGCACATCCCCCTTTCGCCAGCTGGCGTAATAGCG
Features (pLannotate 1.2.2; 19 found; start..end, strand, type, name):
    116..160     +  promoter       T5 promoter: bacteriophage T5 promoter for E. coli RNA polymerase, with embedded lac operator
    168..184     +  protein_bind   lac operator: The lac repressor binds to the lac operator to inhibit transcription in E. coli. This inhibition can be relieved by adding lactose or isopropyl-β-D-thiogalactopyranoside (IPTG). lac repressor encoded by lacI
    227..1375    +  CDS            ftsZ: FTSZ_ECOLI - Also known as sfiB, sulB. Experimental evidence at protein level: Swiss-Prot protein existence level 1. Essential cell division protein that forms a contractile ring structure (Z ring) at the future cell division site. The regulation of the ring assembly controls the timing and the location of cell division. One of the functions of the FtsZ ring is to recruit other cell division proteins to the septum to produce a new cell wall between the dividing cells. Binds GTP and shows GTPase activity. Polymerization and bundle formation is enhanced by CbeA. From Escherichia coli (strain K12
   1391..2104    +  CDS            GFPuv: GFP variant optimized for excitation by UV light
   2153..2247    +  terminator     lambda t0 terminator: transcription terminator from phage lambda
   2284..2323    +  CDS            rop (fragment): Rop protein, which maintains plasmids at low copy number; rop
   2425..2465    +  misc_feature   bom (fragment): basis of mobility region from pBR322
   2547..2683    -  mobile_element IS1 (fragment): prokaryotic transposable element IS1
   2804..2906    +  promoter       cat promoter: promoter of the E. coli cat gene encoding chloramphenicol acetyltransferase
   2907..3566    +  CDS            CmR: chloramphenicol acetyltransferase; cat; confers resistance to chloramphenicol
   3874..3945    +  CDS            bla(M) (fragment): β-lactamase lacking the signal sequence; bla(M); allows cytosolic expression of β-lactamase
   4117..4705    +  rep_origin     ori: high-copy-number ColE1/pMB1/pBR322/pUC origin of replication
   4891..4942    -  misc_feature   bom (fragment): basis of mobility region from pBR322
   4949..5026    +  promoter       lacI promoter: lacI
   5027..6109    +  CDS            lacI: lac repressor; lacI; The lac repressor binds to the lac operator to inhibit transcription in E. coli. This inhibition can be relieved by adding lactose or isopropyl-β-D-thiogalactopyranoside (IPTG).
   6122..6143    +  protein_bind   CAP binding site: CAP binding activates transcription in the presence of cAMP. E. coli catabolite activator protein
   6158..6188    +  promoter       lac promoter: promoter for the E. coli lac operon
   6196..6212    +  protein_bind   lac operator: The lac repressor binds to the lac operator to inhibit transcription in E. coli. This inhibition can be relieved by adding lactose or isopropyl-β-D-thiogalactopyranoside (IPTG). lac repressor encoded by lacI
   6232..36      +  CDS            lacZα (fragment) (across the origin): LacZα fragment of β-galactosidase; lacZ fragment
