[The description below was written by a language model from this plasmid's Addgene catalogue record and pLannotate feature annotations shown in this document.]
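Description:
pXY027 is a bacterial expression plasmid built on the pCA24N backbone (the vector of the ASKA ORF collection) for producing the E. coli cell division protein FtsZ fused at its C terminus to GFP. The sequenced record is 6,352 nt. It replicates from a high-copy ColE1/pMB1-type origin and is selected with chloramphenicol through a cat promoter-driven chloramphenicol acetyltransferase gene. The feature table also picks up short backbone remnants (fragments of rop, bom, IS1, β-lactamase and lacZα, plus a lac promoter/operator region) that appear to be vestigial rather than functional parts of the design.

The expression cassette uses the phage T5 promoter, which is read by the host E. coli RNA polymerase and carries an embedded lac operator, followed by a second lac operator. A plasmid-borne lacI gene with its own promoter supplies repressor, so transcription is held down until relieved by IPTG. Downstream lies the 1,149 bp ftsZ coding sequence, then after a short linker a GFP annotated as the GFPuv variant, and the cassette ends at the lambda t0 terminator.

The plasmid was derived from the ASKA pCA24N-FtsZ-GFP clone with two deliberate changes. The N-terminal His tag on FtsZ was removed, and six base pairs were inserted between the ribosome binding site and the start codon to lower translation of the fusion. Reduced expression suits its purpose as a fluorescent label for the Z ring, the GTP-dependent FtsZ polymer structure that marks the division site and recruits other division proteins. The depositor notes that molecular and imaging assays were done in a more wild-type E. coli background.
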