Addgene plasmid #98915: pXY027
Purpose: Express FtsZ tagged with GFP in E coli
Depositing lab: Jie Xiao. Depositing organization: Johns Hopkins University and School of Medicine. Publication: A multi-layered protein network stabilizes the Escherichia coli FtsZ-ring and modulates constriction dynamics. Buss J, Coltharp C, Shtengel G, Yang X, Hess H, Xiao J. PLoS Genet. 2015 Apr 7;11(4):e1005128. doi: 10.1371/journal.pgen.1005128. eCollection 2015 Apr. PGENETICS-D-14-03238 PubMed 25848771.
Backbone
  Vector backbone: pCA24N
  Vector type: Bacterial Expression
Growth in bacteria
  Bacterial resistance: Chloramphenicol, 25 μg/mL
  Growth temperature: 37°C
  Growth strain: DH5alpha
  Growth instructions: Note the depositor uses BW25113 for molecular/imaging assays, as this strain provided a more “wild-type” background.
  Copy number: High Copy
Gene/Insert
  Gene/Insert name: FtsZ
  Species: E. coli
  Insert size (bp): 1149
  Promoter: T5-lac
  Tag / fusion protein: GFP (C terminal on insert)
  Cloning method: Ligation Independent Cloning
  Sequencing primers: 5′ ctttcgtcttcacctcgagaaatc; 3′ gctaattaagcttggctgcaggt
Resource information
  A portion of this plasmid was derived from a plasmid made by: pCA24N-FtsZ-GFP from ASKA collection
Terms and licenses: Academic/Nonprofit Terms; Industry Terms: Not Available to Industry
Depositor comments: The His tag in N'-FtsZ was removed. 6bp were added between the RBS and start codon of FtsZ to decrease the expression level of FstZ-GFP.
How to cite: pXY027 was a gift from Jie Xiao (Addgene plasmid # 98915 ; http://n2t.net/addgene:98915 ; RRID:Addgene_98915)
